>Addgene plasmid #172720 | AAV-hSyn-Axon-jGCaMP8s | addgene full sequence | sequence record 379409 | Addgene NGS Result
AGTGCAAGTGGGTTTTAGGACCAGGATGAGGCGGGGTGGGGGTGCCTACCTGACGACCGACCCCGACCCA
CTGGACAAGCACCCAACCCCCATTCCCCAAATTGCGCATCCCCTATCAGAGAGGGGGAGGGGAAACAGGA
TGCGGCGAGGCGCGTGCGCACTGCCAGCTTCAGCACCGCGGACAGTGCCTTCGCCCCCGCCTGGCGGCGC
GCGCCACCGCCGCCTCAGCACTGAAGGCGCGCTGACGTCACTCGCCGGTCCCCCGCAAACTCCCCTTCCC
GGCCACCTTGGTCGCGTCCGCGCCGCCGCCGGCCCAGCCGGACCGCACCACGCGAGGCGCGAGATAGGGG
GGCACGGGCGCGACCATCTGCGCTGCGGCGCCGGCGACTCAGCGCTGCCTCAGTCTGCGGTGGGCAGCGG
AGGAGTCGTGTCGTGCCTGAGAGCGCAGTCGAATTCAAGCTGCTAGCAAGGATCCACCCGCCACCATGCT
GTGCTGTATGAGAAGAACCAAACAGGTTGAAAAGAATGATGAGGACCAAAAGATTATGCATCATCACCAT
CATCACACGCGTCGCAAGAAGACCTTCAAGGAGGTGGCCACCGCCGTGAAGATCATCGCCATGCTGATGG
GCCTGAAGATCAACGTCTATATCAAGGCCGACAAGCAGAAGAACGGCATCAAGGCGAACTTCCACATCCG
CCACAACATCGAGGACGGCGGCGTGCAGCTCGCCTACCACTACCAGCAGAACACCCCCATCGGCGACGGC
CCCGTGCTGCTGCCCGACAACCACTACCTGAGCGTGGAGTCCAAACTTTCGAAAGACCCCAACGAGAAGC
GCGATCACATGGTCCTGCTGGAGTTCGTGACCGCCGCCGGGATCACTCTCGGCATGGACGAGCTGTACAA
GGGCGGTACCGGAGGGAGCATGGTGAGCAAGGGCGAGGAGCTGTTCACCGGGGTGGTGCCCATCCTGGTC
GAGCTGGACGGCGACGTAAACGGCCACAAGTTCAGCGTGTCCGGCGAGGGTGAGGGCGATGCCACCTACG
GCAAGCTGACCCTGAAGTTCATCTGCACCACCGGCAAGCTGCCCGTGCCCTGGCCCACCCTCGTGACCAC
CCTGACCTACGGCGTGCAGTGCTTCAGCCGCTACCCCGACCACATGAAGCAGCACGACTTCTTCAAGTCC
GCCATGCCCGAAGGCTACATCCAGGAGCGCACCATCTTCTTCAAGGACGACGGCAACTACAAGACCCGCG
CCGAGGTGAAGTTCGAGGGCGACACCCTGGTGAACCGCATCGAGCTGAAGGGCATCGACTTCAAGGAGGA
CGGCAACATCCTGGGGCACAAGCTGGAGTACAACCTGCCGGACCAACTGACTGAAGAGCAGATCGCAGAA
TACAAAGAGGCTTTCTCCCTATTTGACAAGGACGGGGATGGGACAATAACAACCAAGGAGCTGGGGACGG
TGATGCGGTCTCTCGGACACAACCCCACAGAAGCAGAGCTGCAGGACATGATCAATGAAGTAGATGCCGA
CGGTGACGGCACAATCGACTTCCCTGAGTTCCTGACAATGATGGCAAGAAAAATGAAATACAGGGACACG
GAAGAAGAAATTAGAGAAGCGTTCGGTGTGTTTGATAAGGATGGCAATGGCTACATCAGTGCAGCAGAGC
TTCGCCACGTGATGACAAACCTTGGAGAGAAGTTAACAGATGAAGAGGTTGATGAAATGATCAGGGAAGC
AGACATCGATGGGGATGGTCAGGTAAACTACGAAGAGTTTGTACAAATGATGACAGCGAAGTAAAAGCTT
ATCGATAATCAACCTCTGGATTACAAAATTTGTGAAAGATTGACTGGTATTCTTAACTATGTTGCTCCTT
TTACGCTATGTGGATACGCTGCTTTAATGCCTTTGTATCATGCTATTGCTTCCCGTATGGCTTTCATTTT
CTCCTCCTTGTATAAATCCTGGTTGCTGTCTCTTTATGAGGAGTTGTGGCCCGTTGTCAGGCAACGTGGC
GTGGTGTGCACTGTGTTTGCTGACGCAACCCCCACTGGTTGGGGCATTGCCACCACCTGTCAGCTCCTTT
CCGGGACTTTCGCTTTCCCCCTCCCTATTGCCACGGCGGAACTCATCGCCGCCTGCCTTGCCCGCTGCTG
GACAGGGGCTCGGCTGTTGGGCACTGACAATTCCGTGGTGTTGTCGGGGAAATCATCGTCCTTTCCTTGG
CTGCTCGCCTGTGTTGCCACCTGGATTCTGCGCGGGACGTCCTTCTGCTACGTCCCTTCGGCCCTCAATC
CAGCGGACCTTCCTTCCCGCGGCCTGCTGCCGGCTCTGCGGCCTCTTCCGCGTCTTCGCCTTCGCCCTCA
GACGAGTCGGATCTCCCTTTGGGCCGCCTCCCCGCATCGATACCGTCGACCTCGACCCGGGCGGCCGCTT
CGAGCAGACATGATAAGATACATTGATGAGTTTGGACAAACCACAACTAGAATGCAGTGAAAAAAATGCT
TTATTTGTGAAATTTGTGATGCTATTGCTTTATTTGTAACCATTATAAGCTGCAATAAACAAGTTAACAA
CAACAATTGCATTCATTTTATGTTTCAGGTTCAGGGGGAGATGTGGGAGGTTTTTTAAAGCAAGTAAAAC
CTCTACAAATGTGGTAAAATCGATAAGGATCTTCCTAGAGCATGGCTACGTAGATAAGTAGCATGGCGGG
TTAATCATTAACTACAAGGAACCCCTAGTGATGGAGTTGGCCACTCCCTCTCTGCGCGCTCGCTCGCTCA
CTGAGGCCGGGCGACCAAAGGTCGCCCGACGCCCGGGCTTTGCCCGGGCGGCCTCAGTGAGCGAGCGAGC
GCGCAGCTGCATTAATGAATCGGCCAACGCGCGGGGAGAGGCGGTTTGCGTATTGGGCGCTCTTCCGCTT
CCTCGCTCACTGACTCGCTGCGCTCGGTCGTTCGGCTGCGGCGAGCGGTATCAGCTCACTCAAAGGCGGT
AATACGGTTATCCACAGAATCAGGGGATAACGCAGGAAAGAACATGTGAGCAAAAGGCCAGCAAAAGGCC
AGGAACCGTAAAAAGGCCGCGTTGCTGGCGTTTTTCCATAGGCTCCGCCCCCCTGACGAGCATCACAAAA
ATCGACGCTCAAGTCAGAGGTGGCGAAACCCGACAGGACTATAAAGATACCAGGCGTTTCCCCCTGGAAG
CTCCCTCGTGCGCTCTCCTGTTCCGACCCTGCCGCTTACCGGATACCTGTCCGCCTTTCTCCCTTCGGGA
AGCGTGGCGCTTTCTCATAGCTCACGCTGTAGGTATCTCAGTTCGGTGTAGGTCGTTCGCTCCAAGCTGG
GCTGTGTGCACGAACCCCCCGTTCAGCCCGACCGCTGCGCCTTATCCGGTAACTATCGTCTTGAGTCCAA
CCCGGTAAGACACGACTTATCGCCACTGGCAGCAGCCACTGGTAACAGGATTAGCAGAGCGAGGTATGTA
GGCGGTGCTACAGAGTTCTTGAAGTGGTGGCCTAACTACGGCTACACTAGAAGAACAGTATTTGGTATCT
GCGCTCTGCTGAAGCCAGTTACCTTCGGAAAAAGAGTTGGTAGCTCTTGATCCGGCAAACAAACCACCGC
TGGTAGCGGTGGTTTTTTTGTTTGCAAGCAGCAGATTACGCGCAGAAAAAAAGGATCTCAAGAAGATCCT
TTGATCTTTTCTACGGGGTCTGACGCTCAGTGGAACGAAAACTCACGTTAAGGGATTTTGGTCATGAGAT
TATCAAAAAGGATCTTCACCTAGATCCTTTTAAATTAAAAATGAAGTTTTAAATCAATCTAAAGTATATA
TGAGTAAACTTGGTCTGACAGTTACCAATGCTTAATCAGTGAGGCACCTATCTCAGCGATCTGTCTATTT
CGTTCATCCATAGTTGCCTGACTCCCCGTCGTGTAGATAACTACGATACGGGAGGGCTTACCATCTGGCC
CCAGTGCTGCAATGATACCGCGAGACCCACGCTCACCGGCTCCAGATTTATCAGCAATAAACCAGCCAGC
CGGAAGGGCCGAGCGCAGAAGTGGTCCTGCAACTTTATCCGCCTCCATCCAGTCTATTAATTGTTGCCGG
GAAGCTAGAGTAAGTAGTTCGCCAGTTAATAGTTTGCGCAACGTTGTTGCCATTGCTACAGGCATCGTGG
TGTCACGCTCGTCGTTTGGTATGGCTTCATTCAGCTCCGGTTCCCAACGATCAAGGCGAGTTACATGATC
CCCCATGTTGTGCAAAAAAGCGGTTAGCTCCTTCGGTCCTCCGATCGTTGTCAGAAGTAAGTTGGCCGCA
GTGTTATCACTCATGGTTATGGCAGCACTGCATAATTCTCTTACTGTCATGCCATCCGTAAGATGCTTTT
CTGTGACTGGTGAGTACTCAACCAAGTCATTCTGAGAATAGTGTATGCGGCGACCGAGTTGCTCTTGCCC
GGCGTCAATACGGGATAATACCGCGCCACATAGCAGAACTTTAAAAGTGCTCATCATTGGAAAACGTTCT
TCGGGGCGAAAACTCTCAAGGATCTTACCGCTGTTGAGATCCAGTTCGATGTAACCCACTCGTGCACCCA
ACTGATCTTCAGCATCTTTTACTTTCACCAGCGTTTCTGGGTGAGCAAAAACAGGAAGGCAAAATGCCGC
AAAAAAGGGAATAAGGGCGACACGGAAATGTTGAATACTCATACTCTTCCTTTTTCAATATTATTGAAGC
ATTTATCAGGGTTATTGTCTCATGAGCGGATACATATTTGAATGTATTTAGAAAAATAAACAAATAGGGG
TTCCGCGCACATTTCCCCGAAAAGTGCCACCTAAATTGTAAGCGTTAATATTTTGTTAAAATTCGCGTTA
AATTTTTGTTAAATCAGCTCATTTTTTAACCAATAGGCCGAAATCGGCAAAATCCCTTATAAATCAAAAG
AATAGACCGAGATAGGGT
[37 nt withheld, positions 4989-5025]
AAAGAACGTGGACTCCAACGTCAAAGG
[49 nt withheld, positions 5053-5101]
T
[91 nt withheld, positions 5103-5193]
G
[124 nt withheld, positions 5195-5318]
CCCATTCGCCATTCAGGCTGCGCAACTGTTGGGAAGGGCGATCGGTGCGGGCCTCTTCGCTATTACGCCA
GCTGCGCGCTCGCTCGCTCACTGAGGCCGCCCGGGCAAAGCCCGGGCGTCGGGCGACCTTTGGTCGCCCG
GCCTCAGTGAGCGAGCGAGCGCGCAGAGAGGGAGTGGCCAACTCCATCACTAGGGGTTCCTTGTAGTTAA
TGATTAACCCGCCATGCTACTTATCTACGTAGCCATGCTCTAGGAAGATCTCTGCAGAGGGCCCTGCGTA
TG
Features (pLannotate 1.2.2; 15 found; start..end, strand, type, name):
      1..448     +  promoter       hSyn promoter: human synapsin I promoter; confers neuron-specific expression (Kügler et al., 2003)
    486..545     +  CDS            Gap43 (fragment): NEUM_RAT - Experimental evidence at protein level: Swiss-Prot protein existence level 1. This protein is associated with nerve growth. It is a major component of the motile 'growth cones' that form the tips of elongating axons. Plays a role in axonal and dendritic filopodia induction (By similarity). From Rattus norvegicus (Rat).
    642..1812    +  CDS            GCaMP6s (fragment): improved fluorescent protein-based calcium sensor (Chen et al., 2013)
   1827..2415    +  misc_feature   WPRE: woodchuck hepatitis virus posttranscriptional regulatory element
   2416..2435    +  misc_feature   MCS (fragment): pBluescript multiple cloning site
   2464..2585    -  polyA_signal   SV40 poly(A) signal: SV40 polyadenylation signal
   2608..2676    -  CDS            large T antigen (fragment): large T antigen from SV40 (simian virus 40)
   2747..2880    +  repeat_region  AAV2 ITR: inverted terminal repeat of adeno-associated virus serotype 2 inverted
   2874..2930    -  CDS            lacI (fragment): lac repressor; lacI; The lac repressor binds to the lac operator to inhibit transcription in E. coli. This inhibition can be relieved by adding lactose or isopropyl-β-D-thiogalactopyranoside (IPTG).
   3113..3701    -  rep_origin     ori: high-copy-number ColE1/pMB1/pBR322/pUC origin of replication
   3872..4732    -  CDS            AmpR: β-lactamase; bla; confers resistance to ampicillin, carbenicillin, and related antibiotics
   4733..4837    -  promoter       AmpR promoter: bla
   4890..5318    -  rep_origin     f1 ori (sequence partly withheld): f1 bacteriophage origin of replication; arrow indicates direction of (+) strand synthesis
   5323..5392    -  CDS            lacZα (fragment): LacZα fragment of β-galactosidase; lacZ fragment
   5387..5519    -  repeat_region  AAV2 ITR (fragment): inverted terminal repeat of adeno-associated virus serotype 2 inverted
