[The description below was written by a language model from this plasmid's Addgene catalogue record and pLannotate feature annotations shown in this document.]
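Description:
AAV-hSyn-Axon-jGCaMP8s is an AAV transfer plasmid on a pAAV backbone, built to package a recombinant AAV genome that expresses an axon-targeted genetically encoded calcium indicator in neurons. In bacteria it is maintained as a high-copy plasmid through a ColE1/pUC-type origin and selected with ampicillin via the β-lactamase gene. An f1 phage origin is also present. The annotated 5.6 kb sequence also shows short lacI, lacZα and SV40 large T fragments, which appear to be cloning remnants of the backbone rather than functional genes.

The expression cassette lies between two AAV2 inverted terminal repeats, the cis elements needed for replication and packaging of the vector genome when rep, cap and helper functions are supplied in trans. The human synapsin I promoter restricts expression to neurons. Downstream, a short fragment of rat GAP43, a protein of axonal growth cones, sits at the N-terminus of the sensor and accounts for the axon targeting in the construct's name. The sensor coding region was labelled by the automated annotation as a GCaMP6s fragment, but the catalogue identifies it as jGCaMP8s. The mismatch probably reflects the shared GFP–calmodulin architecture of the GCaMP family. The record also lists an N-terminal 6xHis tag, which is not separately annotated. A derivation note mentions a "Ribo tag" source that does not obviously correspond to any annotated feature. A WPRE follows the coding sequence to enhance transcript stability and expression, and an SV40 polyadenylation signal lies downstream, annotated on the reverse strand.

The associated publication describes viral vectors for in vivo calcium imaging in mice by intracerebral or retro-orbital injection, so this construct suits imaging of activity in axonal projections.
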