Addgene plasmid #172720: AAV-hSyn-Axon-jGCaMP8s
Purpose: AAV transfer plasmid for neuronal expression of axon-targeted jGCaMP8s.
Depositing lab: Marianne Fyhn. Depositing organization: University of Oslo. Publication: An updated suite of viral vectors for in vivo calcium imaging using intracerebral and retro-orbital injections in male mice. Grodem S, Nymoen I, Vatne GH, Rogge FS, Bjornsdottir V, Lensjo KK, Fyhn M. Nat Commun. 2023 Feb 4;14(1):608. doi: 10.1038/s41467-023-36324-3. PubMed 36739289.
Backbone
  Vector backbone: pAAV
  Vector type: Mammalian Expression, AAV
Growth in bacteria
  Bacterial resistance: Ampicillin, 100 μg/mL
  Growth temperature: 37°C
  Growth strain: NEB Stable
  Copy number: High Copy
Gene/Insert
  Gene/Insert name: Axon-jGCaMP8s
  Species: M. musculus (mouse), R. norvegicus (rat), G. gallus (chicken); A. victoria (jellyfish)
  Insert size (bp): 1329
  Promoter: hSyn
  Tag / fusion protein: 6xHis (N terminal on backbone)
  Cloning method: Unknown
  Sequencing primers: 5′ TCGTGTCGTGCCTGAGAGCG; 3′ cagcgtatccacatagcgtaaa
Resource information
  A portion of this plasmid was derived from a plasmid made by: Ribo tag from #58777 and GCaMP8s from #162374.
Terms and licenses: Academic/Nonprofit Terms; Industry Terms: Not Available to Industry
How to cite: AAV-hSyn-Axon-jGCaMP8s was a gift from Marianne Fyhn (Addgene plasmid # 172720 ; http://n2t.net/addgene:172720 ; RRID:Addgene_172720)
